Addgene plasmid #22011: pBiFC-VC155
Purpose: Mammalian expression of a fluorescent protein fragment derived from Venus for BiFC and multicolor BiFC assays
Depositing lab: Chang-Deng Hu. Depositing organization: Purdue University. Publication: Identification of new fluorescent protein fragments for bimolecular fluorescence complementation analysis under physiological conditions. Shyu YJ, Liu H, Deng X, Hu CD. Biotechniques. 2006 Jan . 40(1):61-6. 10.2144/000112036 PubMed 16454041.
Backbone
  Vector backbone: pCMV-HA
  Backbone size w/o insert (bp): 3836
  Vector type: Mammalian Expression
Growth in bacteria
  Bacterial resistance: Ampicillin, 100 μg/mL
  Growth temperature: 37°C
  Growth strain: DH5alpha
  Copy number: High Copy
Gene/Insert
  Gene/Insert name: VC155 (alt name: Venus (155-238, A206K))
  Species: Aequorea Victoria
  Insert size (bp): 252
  Mutation: Changed Alanine 206 to Lysine
  Tag / fusion protein: HA (N terminal on backbone)
  Cloning method: Restriction Enzyme; 5′ cloning site KpnI (not destroyed); 3′ cloning site NotI (not destroyed)
  Sequencing primers: 5′ CMV-F; 3′ EBV-Rev
Terms and licenses: Academic/Nonprofit Terms; Industry Terms: Not Available to Industry
Depositor comments: Shyu, Y., Suarez, C., and Hu, C.D. Visualization of ternary complexes in living cells by using a BiFC-based FRET analysis. Nat. Protoc. 3:1693-1702 (2008) Multicloning sites are available between HA and VC155
How to cite: pBiFC-VC155 was a gift from Chang-Deng Hu (Addgene plasmid # 22011 ; http://n2t.net/addgene:22011 ; RRID:Addgene_22011)
