[The description below was written by a language model from this plasmid's Addgene catalogue record and the feature table of its GenBank file.]
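Description:
pBiFC-VC155 is a 4,088 bp mammalian expression plasmid built on the pCMV-HA backbone. It supplies the C-terminal half of a split Venus fluorescent protein for bimolecular fluorescence complementation (BiFC) assays. In E. coli it is maintained at high copy from a ColE1/pUC-type origin and selected with ampicillin through the beta-lactamase (AmpR) gene. Remnants of the lac promoter/operator region and M13 primer sites are carried over from the cloning backbone. No mammalian selection marker is annotated, which suggests the plasmid is meant for transient transfection.

The expression cassette is driven by the human cytomegalovirus immediate-early enhancer and promoter, followed by a modified SV40 intron with splice donor and acceptor sites. Next come an N-terminal HA epitope tag, a multicloning region, and the 252 bp VC155 fragment, which encodes residues 155–238 of the Aequorea victoria-derived Venus. The cassette ends in an SV40 polyadenylation signal. VC155 carries the A206K substitution, a change generally used to reduce the tendency of GFP-family proteins to dimerise. It was cloned between KpnI and NotI sites, both of which are retained.

A protein of interest is cloned into the sites between HA and VC155, producing an HA-tagged fusion with the non-fluorescent Venus fragment at its C-terminus. This fusion is co-expressed with a partner protein fused to a complementary N-terminal fluorescent protein fragment. If the two proteins interact, the fragments come together and reconstitute a fluorescent signal, reporting the interaction and its location in living cells. The record also indicates use in multicolor BiFC and cites a BiFC-based FRET approach for visualising ternary complexes.
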