LOCUS       Exported 4088 bp ds-DNA circular SYN 14-FEB-2022
DEFINITION  Mammalian expression of a fluorescent protein fragment derived from
            Venus for BiFC and multicolor BiFC assays.
ACCESSION   .
VERSION     .
KEYWORDS    pBiFC-VC155
SOURCE      synthetic DNA construct
  ORGANISM  synthetic DNA construct
REFERENCE   1 (bases 1 to 4088)
  AUTHORS   Shyu YJ, Liu H, Deng X, Hu CD
  TITLE     Identification of new fluorescent protein fragments for bimolecular
            fluorescence complementation analysis under physiological
            conditions.
  JOURNAL   Biotechniques. 2006 Jan . 40(1):61-6.
  PUBMED    16454041
REFERENCE   2 (bases 1 to 4088)
  AUTHORS   .
  TITLE     Direct Submission
  JOURNAL   Exported Feb 14, 2022 from SnapGene Server 1.1.58
            http://www.snapgene.com
FEATURES             Location/Qualifiers
     source          1..4088
                     /organism="synthetic DNA construct"
                     /mol_type="other DNA"
     primer_bind     1..17
                     /label=M13 fwd
                     /note="common sequencing primer, one of multiple similar
                     variants"
     enhancer        44..347
                     /label=CMV enhancer
                     /note="human cytomegalovirus immediate early enhancer"
     promoter        348..551
                     /label=CMV promoter
                     /note="human cytomegalovirus (CMV) immediate early
                     promoter"
     primer_bind     502..522
                     /label=CMV-F
                     /note="Human CMV immediate early promoter, forward primer"
     primer_bind     548..572
                     /label=LNCX
                     /note="Human CMV promoter, forward primer"
     intron          689..785
                     /label=SV40 intron
                     /note="modified SV40 intron with splice donor and acceptor
                     sites"
     CDS             849..875
                     /codon_start=1
                     /product="HA (human influenza hemagglutinin) epitope tag"
                     /label=HA
                     /translation="YPYDVPDYA"
     CDS             978..1229
                     /codon_start=1
                     /product="C-terminal fragment of mVenus for use in
                     bimolecular fluorescence complementation (BiFC) (Kodama and
                     Hu, 2010)"
                     /label=VC155
                     /translation="DKQKNGIKANFKIRHNIEDGGVQLADHYQQNTPIGDGPVLLPDNH
                     YLSYQSKLSKDPNEKRDHMVLLEFVTAAGITLGMDELYK"
     primer_bind     1166..1187
                     /label=EGFP-C
                     /note="EGFP, forward primer"
     polyA_signal    1244..1378
                     /label=SV40 poly(A) signal
                     /note="SV40 polyadenylation signal"
     primer_bind     complement(1268..1287)
                     /label=EBV-rev
                     /note="SV40 polyA terminator, reverse primer"
     primer_bind     1322..1341
                     /label=SV40pA-R
                     /note="SV40 polyA, reverse primer"
     primer_bind     complement(1489..1505)
                     /label=M13 rev
                     /note="common sequencing primer, one of multiple similar
                     variants"
     primer_bind     complement(1489..1505)
                     /label=M13 Reverse
                     /note="In lacZ gene. Also called M13-rev"
     primer_bind     complement(1502..1524)
                     /label=M13/pUC Reverse
                     /note="In lacZ gene"
     protein_bind    1513..1529
                     /label=lac operator
                     /bound_moiety="lac repressor encoded by lacI"
                     /note="The lac repressor binds to the lac operator to
                     inhibit transcription in E. coli. This inhibition can be
                     relieved by adding lactose or
                     isopropyl-beta-D-thiogalactopyranoside (IPTG)."
     promoter        complement(1537..1567)
                     /label=lac promoter
                     /note="promoter for the E. coli lac operon"
     protein_bind    1582..1603
                     /label=CAP binding site
                     /bound_moiety="E. coli catabolite activator protein"
                     /note="CAP binding activates transcription in the presence
                     of cAMP."
     primer_bind     complement(1720..1737)
                     /label=L4440
                     /note="L4440 vector, forward primer"
     rep_origin      complement(1891..2479)
                     /direction=LEFT
                     /label=ori
                     /note="high-copy-number ColE1/pMB1/pBR322/pUC origin of
                     replication"
     primer_bind     complement(1971..1990)
                     /label=pBR322ori-F
                     /note="pBR322 origin, forward primer"
     CDS             complement(2650..3510)
                     /codon_start=1
                     /gene="bla"
                     /product="beta-lactamase"
                     /label=AmpR
                     /note="confers resistance to ampicillin, carbenicillin, and
                     related antibiotics"
                     /translation="MSIQHFRVALIPFFAAFCLPVFAHPETLVKVKDAEDQLGARVGYI
                     ELDLNSGKILESFRPEERFPMMSTFKVLLCGAVLSRIDAGQEQLGRRIHYSQNDLVEYS
                     PVTEKHLTDGMTVRELCSAAITMSDNTAANLLLTTIGGPKELTAFLHNMGDHVTRLDRW
                     EPELNEAIPNDERDTTMPVAMATTLRKLLTGELLTLASRQQLIDWMEADKVAGPLLRSA
                     LPAGWFIADKSGAGERGSRGIIAALGPDGKPSRIVVIYTTGSQATMDERNRQIAEIGAS
                     LIKHW"
     primer_bind     3273..3292
                     /label=Amp-R
                     /note="Ampicillin resistance gene, reverse primer"
     promoter        complement(3511..3615)
                     /gene="bla"
                     /label=AmpR promoter
     primer_bind     3683..3701
                     /label=pBRforEco
                     /note="pBR322 vectors, upsteam of EcoRI site, forward
                     primer"
     primer_bind     complement(3739..3761)
                     /label=pGEX 3'
                     /note="pGEX vectors, reverse primer"
     primer_bind     3861..3880
                     /label=pRS-marker
                     /note="pRS vectors, use to sequence yeast selectable
                     marker"
     primer_bind     4074..8
                     /label=M13/pUC Forward
                     /note="In lacZ gene"
     primer_bind     4088..17
                     /label=M13 Forward
                     /note="In lacZ gene. Also called M13-F20 or M13 (-21)
                     Forward"
ORIGIN
        1 gtaaaacgac ggccagtgag ttcgagcttg catgcctgca ggtcgttaca taacttacgg
       61 taaatggccc gcctggctga ccgcccaacg acccccgccc attgacgtca ataatgacgt
      121 atgttcccat agtaacgcca atagggactt tccattgacg tcaatgggtg gagtatttac
      181 ggtaaactgc ccacttggca gtacatcaag tgtatcatat gccaagtacg ccccctattg
      241 acgtcaatga cggtaaatgg cccgcctggc attatgccca gtacatgacc ttatgggact
      301 ttcctacttg gcagtacatc tacgtattag tcatcgctat taccatggtg atgcggtttt
      361 ggcagtacat caatgggcgt ggatagcggt ttgactcacg gggatttcca agtctccacc
      421 ccattgacgt caatgggagt ttgttttggc accaaaatca acgggacttt ccaaaatgtc
      481 gtaacaactc cgccccattg acgcaaatgg gcggtaggcg tgtacggtgg gaggtctata
      541 taagcagagc tcgtttagtg aaccgtcaga tcgcctggag acgccatcca cgctgttttg
      601 acctccatag aagacaccgg gaccgatcca gcctccggac tctagaggat ccggtactag
      661 aggaactgaa aaaccagaaa gttaactggt aagtttagtc tttttgtctt ttatttcagg
      721 tcccggatcc ggtggtggtg caaatcaaag aactgctcct cagtggatgt tgcctttact
      781 tctaggcctg tacggaagtg ttacttctgc tctaaaagct gcggaattgt acccgcgggc
      841 ccaccatgta cccatacgat gttccagatt acgctcttat ggccatggag gcccgaattc
      901 ggtcgaccga gatctctcga ggtacccgtc cggcgtgcaa aatcccgaac gacctgaaac
      961 agaaagtcat gaaccacgac aagcagaaga acggcatcaa ggccaacttc aagatccgcc
     1021 acaacatcga ggacggcggc gtgcagctcg ccgaccacta ccagcagaac acccccatcg
     1081 gcgacggccc cgtgctgctg cccgacaacc actacctgag ctaccagtcc aaactgagca
     1141 aagaccccaa cgagaagcgc gatcacatgg tcctgctgga gttcgtgacc gccgccggga
     1201 tcactctcgg catggacgag ctgtacaagt aagcggccgc ggggatccag acatgataag
     1261 atacattgat gagtttggac aaaccacaac tagaatgcag tgaaaaaaat gctttatttg
     1321 tgaaatttgt gatgctattg ctttatttgt aaccattata agctgcaata aacaagttaa
     1381 caacaacaat tgcattcatt ttatgtttca ggttcagggg gaggtgtggg aggttttttc
     1441 ggatcctcta gagtcgatct gcaggcatgc tagcttggcg taatcatggt catagctgtt
     1501 tcctgtgtga aattgttatc cgctcacaat tccacacaac atacgagccg gaagcataaa
     1561 gtgtaaagcc tggggtgcct aatgagtgag ctaactcaca ttaattgcgt tgcgctcact
     1621 gcccgctttc cagtcgggaa acctgtcgtg ccagctgcat taatgaatcg gccaacgcgc
     1681 ggggagaggc ggtttgcgta ttgggcgctc ttccgcttcc tcgctcactg actcgctgcg
     1741 ctcggtcgtt cggctgcggc gagcggtatc agctcactca aaggcggtaa tacggttatc
     1801 cacagaatca ggggataacg caggaaagaa catgtgagca aaaggccagc aaaaggccag
     1861 gaaccgtaaa aaggccgcgt tgctggcgtt tttccatagg ctccgccccc ctgacgagca
     1921 tcacaaaaat cgacgctcaa gtcagaggtg gcgaaacccg acaggactat aaagatacca
     1981 ggcgtttccc cctggaagct ccctcgtgcg ctctcctgtt ccgaccctgc cgcttaccgg
     2041 atacctgtcc gcctttctcc cttcgggaag cgtggcgctt tctcatagct cacgctgtag
     2101 gtatctcagt tcggtgtagg tcgttcgctc caagctgggc tgtgtgcacg aaccccccgt
     2161 tcagcccgac cgctgcgcct tatccggtaa ctatcgtctt gagtccaacc cggtaagaca
     2221 cgacttatcg ccactggcag cagccactgg taacaggatt agcagagcga ggtatgtagg
     2281 cggtgctaca gagttcttga agtggtggcc taactacggc tacactagaa gaacagtatt
     2341 tggtatctgc gctctgctga agccagttac cttcggaaaa agagttggta gctcttgatc
     2401 cggcaaacaa accaccgctg gtagcggtgg tttttttgtt tgcaagcagc agattacgcg
     2461 cagaaaaaaa ggatctcaag aagatccttt gatcttttct acggggtctg acgctcagtg
     2521 gaacgaaaac tcacgttaag ggattttggt catgagatta tcaaaaagga tcttcaccta
     2581 gatcctttta aattaaaaat gaagttttaa atcaatctaa agtatatatg agtaaacttg
     2641 gtctgacagt taccaatgct taatcagtga ggcacctatc tcagcgatct gtctatttcg
     2701 ttcatccata gttgcctgac tccccgtcgt gtagataact acgatacggg agggcttacc
     2761 atctggcccc agtgctgcaa tgataccgcg agacccacgc tcaccggctc cagatttatc
     2821 agcaataaac cagccagccg gaagggccga gcgcagaagt ggtcctgcaa ctttatccgc
     2881 ctccatccag tctattaatt gttgccggga agctagagta agtagttcgc cagttaatag
     2941 tttgcgcaac gttgttgcca ttgctacagg catcgtggtg tcacgctcgt cgtttggtat
     3001 ggcttcattc agctccggtt cccaacgatc aaggcgagtt acatgatccc ccatgttgtg
     3061 caaaaaagcg gttagctcct tcggtcctcc gatcgttgtc agaagtaagt tggccgcagt
     3121 gttatcactc atggttatgg cagcactgca taattctctt actgtcatgc catccgtaag
     3181 atgcttttct gtgactggtg agtactcaac caagtcattc tgagaatagt gtatgcggcg
     3241 accgagttgc tcttgcccgg cgtcaatacg ggataatacc gcgccacata gcagaacttt
     3301 aaaagtgctc atcattggaa aacgttcttc ggggcgaaaa ctctcaagga tcttaccgct
     3361 gttgagatcc agttcgatgt aacccactcg tgcacccaac tgatcttcag catcttttac
     3421 tttcaccagc gtttctgggt gagcaaaaac aggaaggcaa aatgccgcaa aaaagggaat
     3481 aagggcgaca cggaaatgtt gaatactcat actcttcctt tttcaatatt attgaagcat
     3541 ttatcagggt tattgtctca tgagcggata catatttgaa tgtatttaga aaaataaaca
     3601 aataggggtt ccgcgcacat ttccccgaaa agtgccacct gacgtctaag aaaccattat
     3661 tatcatgaca ttaacctata aaaataggcg tatcacgagg ccctttcgtc tcgcgcgttt
     3721 cggtgatgac ggtgaaaacc tctgacacat gcagctcccg gagacggtca cagcttgtct
     3781 gtaagcggat gccgggagca gacaagcccg tcagggcgcg tcagcgggtg ttggcgggtg
     3841 tcggggctgg cttaactatg cggcatcaga gcagattgta ctgagagtgc accatatgcg
     3901 gtgtgaaata ccgcacagat gcgtaaggag aaaataccgc atcaggcgcc attcgccatt
     3961 caggctgcgc aactgttggg aagggcgatc ggtgcgggcc tcttcgctat tacgccagct
     4021 ggcgaaaggg ggatgtgctg caaggcgatt aagttgggta acgccagggt tttcccagtc
     4081 acgacgtt
//
