>Addgene plasmid #22011 | pBiFC-VC155 | addgene partial sequence | sequence record 93100 | CMV-F 5'-CGCAAATGGGCGGTAGGCGTG-3'
CTATATAAGCAGAGCTCGTTTAGTGAACCGTCAGATCGCCTGGAGACGCCATCCACGCTGTTTTGACCTC
CATAGAAGACACCGGGACCGATCCAGCCTCCGGACTCTAGAGGATCCGGTACTAGAGGAACTGAAAAACC
AGAAAGTTAACTGGTAAGTTTAGTCTTTTTGTCTTTTATTTCAGGTCCCGGATCCGGTGGTGGTGCAAAT
CAAAGAACTGCTCCTCAGTGGATGTTGCCTTTACTTCTAGGCCTGTACGGAAGTGTTACTTCTGCTCTAA
AAGCTGCGGAATTGTACCCGCGGGCCCACCATGTACCCATACGATGTTCCAGATTACGCTCTTATGGCCA
TGGAGGCCCGAATTCGGTCGACCGAGATCTCTCGAGGTACCCGTCCGGCGTGCAAAATCCCGAACGACCT
GAAACAGAAAGTCATGAACCACGACAAGCAGAAGAACGGCATCAAGGCCAACTTCAAGATCCGCCACAAC
ATCGAGGACGGCGGCGTGCAGCTCGCCGACCACTACCAGCAGAACACCCCCATCGGCGACGGCCCCGTGC
TGCTGCCCGACAACCACTACCTGAGCTACCAGTCCAAACTGAGCAAAGACCCCAACGAGAAGCGCGATCA
CATGGTCCTGCTGGAGTTCGTGACCGCCGCCGGGATCACTCTCGGCATGGACGAGCTGTACAAGTAAGCG
GCCGCGGGGATCCAGACATGATAAGATACATTGATGAGTTTGGACAAACCACAACTAGAATGCAGTGAAA
AAAATGCTTTATTTGTGAAATTTGTGATGCTATTGCTTTATTTGTAACCATTATAAGCTGCAATAAACAA
GTTAACAACAACAATTGCATTCATTTTATGTTTCAGGTTCAGGGGGAGGTGTGGGAGGTTTTTTCGGATC
CTCTAGAGTCGATCTGCAGGCATGCTAGCTTGGCGTAATCATGGTCATAGCTGTTTCCTGTGTGAAATTG
TTATCCGCTCACAATTCCACACAACATACGAGCCGGAAGCATAAAGTGTAAAGCCTGGGGTGCCTAATGA
GTGAGCTAACTCACATTAATTGCGTTGCGCTCACTGCCCGCTTTCCAGTCGGGAAACCTGTCGTGCCAGC
TGCATTAATGAATCGGCC
